>Addgene plasmid #195197 | OR6K6_Deletion_gRNA3 | addgene full sequence | sequence record 384545 | Addgene NGS Result
ACGACCTACACCGAACTGAGATACCTACAGCGTGAGCTATGAGAAAGCGCCACGCTTCCCGAAGGGAGAA
AGGCGGACAGGTATCCGGTAAGCGGCAGGGTCGGAACAGGAGAGCGCACGAGGGAGCTTCCAGGGGGAAA
CGCCTGGTATCTTTATAGTCCTGTCGGGTTTCGCCACCTCTGACTTGAGCGTCGATTTTTGTGATGCTCG
TCAGGGGGGCGGAGCCTATGGAAAAACGCCAGCAACGCGGCCTTTTTACGGTTCCTGGCCTTTTGCTGGC
CTTTTGCTCACATGTTCTTTCCTGCGTTATCCCCTGATTCTGTGGATAACCGTATTACCGCCTTTGAGTG
AGCTGATACCGCTCGCCGCAGCCGAACGACCGAGCGCAGCGAGTCAGTGAGCGAGGAAGCGGAAGAGCGC
CCAATACGCAAACCGCCTCTCCCCGCGCGTTGGCCGATTCATTAATGCAGCTGGCACGACAGGTTTCCCG
ACTGGAAAGCGGGCAGTGAGCGCAACGCAATTAATGTGAGTTAGCTCACTCATTAGGCACCCCAGGCTTT
ACACTTTATGCTTCCGGCTCGTATGTTGTGTGGAATTGTGAGCGGATAACAATTTCACACAGGAAACAGC
TATGACCATGATTACGCCAAGCGCGCAATTAACCCTCACTAAAGGGAACAAAAGCTGGAGCTGCAAGCTT
AATGTAGTCTTATGCAATACTCTTGTAGTCTTGCAACATGGTAACGATGAGTTAGCAACATGCCTTACAA
GGAGAGAAAAAGCACCGTGCATGCCGATTGGTGGAAGTAAGGTGGTACGATCGTGCCTTATTAGGAAGGC
AACAGACGGGTCTGACATGGATTGGACGAACCACTGAATTGCCGCATTGCAGAGATATTGTATTTAAGTG
CCTAGCTCGATACATAAACGGGTCTCTCTGGTTAGACCAGATCTGAGCCTGGGAGCTCTCTGGCTAACTA
GGGAACCCACTGCTTAAGCCTCAATAAAGCTTGCCTTGAGTGCTTCAAGTAGTGTGTGCCCGTCTGTTGT
GTGACTCTGGTAACTAGAGATCCCTCAGACCCTTTTAGTCAGTGTGGAAAATCTCTAGCAGTGGCGCCCG
AACAGGGACTTGAAAGCGAAAGGGAAACCAGAGGAGCTCTCTCGACGCAGGACTCGGCTTGCTGAAGCGC
GCACGGCAAGAGGCGAGGGGCGGCGACTGGTGAGTACGCCAAAAATTTTGACTAGCGGAGGCTAGAAGGA
GAGAGATGGGTGCGAGAGCGTCAGTATTAAGCGGGGGAGAATTAGATCGCGATGGGAAAAAATTCGGTTA
AGGCCAGGGGGAAAGAAAAAATATAAATTAAAACATATAGTATGGGCAAGCAGGGAGCTAGAACGATTCG
CAGTTAATCCTGGCCTGTTAGAAACATCAGAAGGCTGTAGACAAATACTGGGACAGCTACAACCATCCCT
TCAGACAGGATCAGAAGAACTTAGATCATTATATAATACAGTAGCAACCCTCTATTGTGTGCATCAAAGG
ATAGAGATAAAAGACACCAAGGAAGCTTTAGACAAGATAGAGGAAGAGCAAAACAAAAGTAAGACCACCG
CACAGCAAGCGGCCGCTGATCTTCAGACCTGGAGGAGGAGATATGAGGGACAATTGGAGAAGTGAATTAT
ATAAATATAAAGTAGTAAAAATTGAACCATTAGGAGTAGCACCCACCAAGGCAAAGAGAAGAGTGGTGCA
GAGAGAAAAAAGAGCAGTGGGAATAGGAGCTTTGTTCCTTGGGTTCTTGGGAGCAGCAGGAAGCACTATG
GGCGCAGCGTCAATGACGCTGACGGTACAGGCCAGACAATTATTGTCTGGTATAGTGCAGCAGCAGAACA
ATTTGCTGAGGGCTATTGAGGCGCAACAGCATCTGTTGCAACTCACAGTCTGGGGCATCAAGCAGCTCCA
GGCAAGAATCCTGGCTGTGGAAAGATACCTAAAGGATCAACAGCTCCTGGGGATTTGGGGTTGCTCTGGA
AAACTCGCCATTTGTCTCAAGATCTAGAATTCAAAAAAAGCACCGACTCGGTGCCACTTTGCTGTTTCCA
GCAAAGTTGATAACGGACTAGCCTTATTTAAACTTGCTATGCTGTTTCCAGCATAGCTCTTAAACTCACG
TGATTGTGGCATCATCGATAAACATGGCCTCTCAAGAACTATATAAAGCTAAGAATAGAAAAAATTTTAC
AGTTATGGTGACTAAACTGTAACCCTTTTTTAAGTTTCAAAGTATATAATAAGTTATGACCTTTTGTACC
ACACACATTATCATCATATAGTTTGATTAGGGCTAAGTTTAATAGTCTCCATAACCTTATTACATCATAT
ATGCAAATGAAGGGAACCATGGGAAATTGGCCCTAGGCCCGCCCGACCTCTGCGCGTCTGTCTAGTGGAC
TGCGCGGGCAGACAAGCTCGGTCACGCAAAAAAAGCACCGACTCGGTGCCACTTTGCTGTTTCCAGCAAA
GTTGATAACGGACTAGCCTTATTTCAACTTGCTATGCACTCTTGTGCATAGCTCTGAAACCCTGGTCATT
AGGATTCCGCCGGTGTTTCGTCCTTTCCACAAGATATATAAAGCCAAGAAATCGAAATACTTTCAAGTTA
CGGTAAGCATATGATAGTCCATTTTAAAACATAATTTTAAAACTGCAAACTACCCAAGAAATTATTACTT
TCTACGTCACGTATTTTGTACTAATATCTTTGTGTTTACAGTCAAATTAATTCTAATTATCTCTCTAACA
GCCTTGTATCGTATATGCAAATATGAAGGAATCATGGGAAATAGGCCCTCCCACAATTTTAAAAGAAAAG
GGGGGATTGGGGGGTACAGTGCAGGGGAAAGAATAGTAGACATAATAGCAACAGACATACAAACTAAAGA
ATTACAAAAACAAATTACAAAAATTCAAAATTTTCGGGTTTATTACAGGGACAGCAGAGATCCACTTTGG
CGCCGGCTCGAGTGGCTCCGGTGCCCGTCAGTGGGCAGAGCGCACATCGCCCACAGTCCCCGAGAAGTTG
GGGGGAGGGGTCGGCAATTGAACCGGTGCCTAGAGAAGGTGGCGCGGGGTAAACTGGGAAAGTGATGTCG
TGTACTGGCTCCGCCTTTTTCCCGAGGGTGGGGGAGAACCGTATATAAGTGCAGTAGTCGCCGTGAACGT
TCTTTTTCGCAACGGGTTTGCCGCCAGAACACAGGTGTCGTGACGCGGGATCCGCCACCATGGATTACAA
AGACGATGACGATAAGATGGCCCCAAAGAAGAAGCGGAAGGTCGGTATCCACGGAGTCCCAGCAGCCGAC
AAGAAGTACAGCATCGGCCTGGACATCGGCACCAACTCTGTGGGCTGGGCCGTGATCACCGACGAGTACA
AGGTGCCCAGCAAGAAATTCAAGGTGCTGGGCAACACCGACCGGCACAGCATCAAGAAGAACCTGATCGG
AGCCCTGCTGTTCGACAGCGGCGAAACAGCCGAGGCCACCCGGCTGAAGAGAACCGCCAGAAGAAGATAC
ACCAGACGGAAGAACCGGATCTGCTATCTGCAAGAGATCTTCAGCAACGAGATGGCCAAGGTGGACGACA
GCTTCTTCCACAGACTGGAAGAGTCCTTCCTGGTGGAAGAGGATAAGAAGCACGAGCGGCACCCCATCTT
CGGCAACATCGTGGACGAGGTGGCCTACCACGAGAAGTACCCCACCATCTACCACCTGAGAAAGAAACTG
GTGGACAGCACCGACAAGGCCGACCTGCGGCTGATCTATCTGGCCCTGGCCCACATGATCAAGTTCCGGG
GCCACTTCCTGATCGAGGGCGACCTGAACCCCGACAACAGCGACGTGGACAAGCTGTTCATCCAGCTGGT
GCAGACCTACAACCAGCTGTTCGAGGAAAACCCCATCAACGCCAGCGGCGTGGACGCCAAGGCCATCCTG
TCTGCCAGACTGAGCAAGAGCAGACGGCTGGAAAATCTGATCGCCCAGCTGCCCGGCGAGAAGAAGAATG
GCCTGTTCGGAAACCTGATTGCCCTGAGCCTGGGCCTGACCCCCAACTTCAAGAGCAACTTCGACCTGGC
CGAGGATGCCAAACTGCAGCTGAGCAAGGACACCTACGACGACGACCTGGACAACCTGCTGGCCCAGATC
GGCGACCAGTACGCCGACCTGTTTCTGGCCGCCAAGAACCTGTCCGACGCCATCCTGCTGAGCGACATCC
TGAGAGTGAACACCGAGATCACCAAGGCCCCCCTGAGCGCCTCTATGATCAAGAGATACGACGAGCACCA
CCAGGACCTGACCCTGCTGAAAGCTCTCGTGCGGCAGCAGCTGCCTGAGAAGTACAAAGAGATTTTCTTC
GACCAGAGCAAGAACGGCTACGCCGGCTACATTGACGGCGGAGCCAGCCAGGAAGAGTTCTACAAGTTCA
TCAAGCCCATCCTGGAAAAGATGGACGGCACCGAGGAACTGCTCGTGAAGCTGAACAGAGAGGACCTGCT
GCGGAAGCAGCGGACCTTCGACAACGGCAGCATCCCCCACCAGATCCACCTGGGAGAGCTGCACGCCATT
CTGCGGCGGCAGGAAGATTTTTACCCATTCCTGAAGGACAACCGGGAAAAGATCGAGAAGATCCTGACCT
TCCGCATCCCCTACTACGTGGGCCCTCTGGCCAGGGGAAACAGCAGATTCGCCTGGATGACCAGAAAGAG
CGAGGAAACCATCACCCCCTGGAACTTCGAGGAAGTGGTGGACAAGGGCGCTTCCGCCCAGAGCTTCATC
GAGCGGATGACCAACTTCGATAAGAACCTGCCCAACGAGAAGGTGCTGCCCAAGCACAGCCTGCTGTACG
AGTACTTCACCGTGTATAACGAGCTGACCAAAGTGAAATACGTGACCGAGGGAATGAGAAAGCCCGCCTT
CCTGAGCGGCGAGCAGAAAAAGGCCATCGTGGACCTGCTGTTCAAGACCAACCGGAAAGTGACCGTGAAG
CAGCTGAAAGAGGACTACTTCAAGAAAATCGAGTGCTTCGACTCCGTGGAAATCTCCGGCGTGGAAGATC
GGTTCAACGCCTCCCTGGGCACATACCACGATCTGCTGAAAATTATCAAGGACAAGGACTTCCTGGACAA
TGAGGAAAACGAGGACATTCTGGAAGATATCGTGCTGACCCTGACACTGTTTGAGGACAGAGAGATGATC
GAGGAACGGCTGAAAACCTATGCCCACCTGTTCGACGACAAAGTGATGAAGCAGCTGAAGCGGCGGAGAT
ACACCGGCTGGGGCAGGCTGAGCCGGAAGCTGATCAACGGCATCCGGGACAAGCAGTCCGGCAAGACAAT
CCTGGATTTCCTGAAGTCCGACGGCTTCGCCAACAGAAACTTCATGCAGCTGATCCACGACGACAGCCTG
ACCTTTAAAGAGGACATCCAGAAAGCCCAGGTGTCCGGCCAGGGCGATAGCCTGCACGAGCACATTGCCA
ATCTGGCCGGCAGCCCCGCCATTAAGAAGGGCATCCTGCAGACAGTGAAGGTGGTGGACGAGCTCGTGAA
AGTGATGGGCCGGCACAAGCCCGAGAACATCGTGATCGAAATGGCCAGAGAGAACCAGACCACCCAGAAG
GGACAGAAGAACAGCCGCGAGAGAATGAAGCGGATCGAAGAGGGCATCAAAGAGCTGGGCAGCCAGATCC
TGAAAGAACACCCCGTGGAAAACACCCAGCTGCAGAACGAGAAGCTGTACCTGTACTACCTGCAGAATGG
GCGGGATATGTACGTGGACCAGGAACTGGACATCAACCGGCTGTCCGACTACGATGTGGACCATATCGTG
CCTCAGAGCTTTCTGAAGGACGACTCCATCGACAACAAGGTGCTGACCAGAAGCGACAAGAACCGGGGCA
AGAGCGACAACGTGCCCTCCGAAGAGGTCGTGAAGAAGATGAAGAACTACTGGCGGCAGCTGCTGAACGC
CAAGCTGATTACCCAGAGAAAGTTCGACAATCTGACCAAGGCCGAGAGAGGCGGCCTGAGCGAACTGGAT
AAGGCCGGCTTCATCAAGAGACAGCTGGTGGAAACCCGGCAGATCACAAAGCACGTGGCACAGATCCTGG
ACTCCCGGATGAACACTAAGTACGACGAGAATGACAAGCTGATCCGGGAAGTGAAAGTGATCACCCTGAA
GTCCAAGCTGGTGTCCGATTTCCGGAAGGATTTCCAGTTTTACAAAGTGCGCGAGATCAACAACTACCAC
CACGCCCACGACGCCTACCTGAACGCCGTCGTGGGAACCGCCCTGATCAAAAAGTACCCTAAGCTGGAAA
GCGAGTTCGTGTACGGCGACTACAAGGTGTACGACGTGCGGAAGATGATCGCCAAGAGCGAGCAGGAAAT
CGGCAAGGCTACCGCCAAGTACTTCTTCTACAGCAACATCATGAACTTTTTCAAGACCGAGATTACCCTG
GCCAACGGCGAGATCCGGAAGCGGCCTCTGATCGAGACAAACGGCGAAACCGGGGAGATCGTGTGGGATA
AGGGCCGGGATTTTGCCACCGTGCGGAAAGTGCTGAGCATGCCCCAAGTGAATATCGTGAAAAAGACCGA
GGTGCAGACAGGCGGCTTCAGCAAAGAGTCTATCCTGCCCAAGAGGAACAGCGATAAGCTGATCGCCAGA
AAGAAGGACTGGGACCCTAAGAAGTACGGCGGCTTCGACAGCCCCACCGTGGCCTATTCTGTGCTGGTGG
TGGCCAAAGTGGAAAAGGGCAAGTCCAAGAAACTGAAGAGTGTGAAAGAGCTGCTGGGGATCACCATCAT
GGAAAGAAGCAGCTTCGAGAAGAATCCCATCGACTTTCTGGAAGCCAAGGGCTACAAAGAAGTGAAAAAG
GACCTGATCATCAAGCTGCCTAAGTACTCCCTGTTCGAGCTGGAAAACGGCCGGAAGAGAATGCTGGCCT
CTGCCGGCGAACTGCAGAAGGGAAACGAACTGGCCCTGCCCTCCAAATATGTGAACTTCCTGTACCTGGC
CAGCCACTATGAGAAGCTGAAGGGCTCCCCCGAGGATAATGAGCAGAAACAGCTGTTTGTGGAACAGCAC
AAGCACTACCTGGACGAGATCATCGAGCAGATCAGCGAGTTCTCCAAGAGAGTGATCCTGGCCGACGCTA
ATCTGGACAAAGTGCTGTCCGCCTACAACAAGCACCGGGATAAGCCCATCAGAGAGCAGGCCGAGAATAT
CATCCACCTGTTTACCCTGACCAATCTGGGAGCCCCTGCCGCCTTCAAGTACTTTGACACCACCATCGAC
CGGAAGAGGTACACCAGCACCAAAGAGGTGCTGGACGCCACCCTGATCCACCAGAGCATCACCGGCCTGT
ACGAGACACGGATCGACCTGTCTCAGCTGGGAGGCGACAAGCGTCCTGCTGCTACTAAGAAAGCTGGTCA
AGCTAAGAAAAAGAAAGCTAGCGGCAGCGGCGCCACCAACTTCAGCCTGCTGAAGCAGGCCGGCGACGTG
GAGGAGAACCCCGGCCCCATGGTGAGCAAGGGCGAGGAGCTGTTCACCGGGGTGGTGCCCATCCTGGTCG
AGCTGGACGGCGACGTAAACGGCCACAAGTTCAGCGTGTCCGGCGAGGGCGAGGGCGATGCCACCTACGG
CAAGCTGACCCTGAAGTTCATCTGCACCACCGGCAAGCTGCCCGTGCCCTGGCCCACCCTCGTGACCACC
CTGACCTACGGCGTGCAGTGCTTCAGCCGCTACCCCGACCACATGAAGCAGCACGACTTCTTCAAGTCCG
CCATGCCCGAAGGCTACGTCCAGGAGCGCACCATCTTCTTCAAGGACGACGGCAACTACAAGACCCGCGC
CGAGGTGAAGTTCGAGGGCGACACCCTGGTGAACCGCATCGAGCTGAAGGGCATCGACTTCAAGGAGGAC
GGCAACATCCTGGGGCACAAGCTGGAGTACAACTACAACAGCCACAACGTCTATATCATGGCCGACAAGC
AGAAGAACGGCATCAAGGTGAACTTCAAGATCCGCCACAACATCGAGGACGGCAGCGTGCAGCTCGCCGA
CCACTACCAGCAGAACACCCCCATCGGCGACGGCCCCGTGCTGCTGCCCGACAACCACTACCTGAGCACC
CAGTCCGCCCTGAGCAAAGACCCCAACGAGAAGCGCGATCACATGGTCCTGCTGGAGTTCGTGACCGCCG
CCGGGATCACTCTCGGCATGGACGAGCTGTACAAGTAGACGCGTTAAGTCGACAATCAACCTCTGGATTA
CAAAATTTGTGAAAGATTGACTGGTATTCTTAACTATGTTGCTCCTTTTACGCTATGTGGATACGCTGCT
TTAATGCCTTTGTATCATGCTATTGCTTCCCGTATGGCTTTCATTTTCTCCTCCTTGTATAAATCCTGGT
TGCTGTCTCTTTATGAGGAGTTGTGGCCCGTTGTCAGGCAACGTGGCGTGGTGTGCACTGTGTTTGCTGA
CGCAACCCCCACTGGTTGGGGCATTGCCACCACCTGTCAGCTCCTTTCCGGGACTTTCGCTTTCCCCCTC
CCTATTGCCACGGCGGAACTCATCGCCGCCTGCCTTGCCCGCTGCTGGACAGGGGCTCGGCTGTTGGGCA
CTGACAATTCCGTGGTGTTGTCGGGGAAATCATCGTCCTTTCCTTGGCTGCTCGCCTGTGTTGCCACCTG
GATTCTGCGCGGGACGTCCTTCTGCTACGTCCCTTCGGCCCTCAATCCAGCGGACCTTCCTTCCCGCGGC
CTGCTGCCGGCTCTGCGGCCTCTTCCGCGTCTTCGCCTTCGCCCTCAGACGAGTCGGATCTCCCTTTGGG
CCGCCTCCCCGCGTCGACTTTAAGACCAATGACTTACAAGGCAGCTGTAGATCTTAGCCACTTTTTAAAA
GAAAAGGGGGGACTGGAAGGGCTAATTCACTCCCAACGAAGACAAGATCTGCTTTTTGCTTGTACTGGGT
CTCTCTGGTTAGACCAGATCTGAGCCTGGGAGCTCTCTGGCTAACTAGGGAACCCACTGCTTAAGCCTCA
ATAAAGCTTGCCTTGAGTGCTTCAAGTAGTGTGTGCCCGTCTGTTGTGTGACTCTGGTAACTAGAGATCC
CTCAGACCCTTTTAGTCAGTGTGGAAAATCTCTAGCAGTACGTATAGTAGTTCATGTCATCTTATTATTC
AGTATTTATAACTTGCAAAGAAATGAATATCAGAGAGTGAGAGGAACTTGTTTATTGCAGCTTATAATGG
TTACAAATAAAGCAATAGCATCACAAATTTCACAAATAAAGCATTTTTTTCACTGCATTCTAGTTGTGGT
TTGTCCAAACTCATCAATGTATCTTATCATGTCTGGCTCTAGCTATCCCGCCCCTAACTCCGCCCATCCC
GCCCCTAACTCCGCCCAGTTCCGCCCATTCTCCGCCCCATGGCTGACTAATTTTTTTTATTTATGCAGAG
GCCGAGGCCGCCTCGGCCTCTGAGCTATTCCAGAAGTAGTGAGGAGGCTTTTTTGGAGGCCTAGGGACGT
ACCCAATTCGCCCTATAGTGAGTCGTATTACGCGCGCTCACTGGCCGTCGTTTTACAACGTCGTGACTGG
GAAAACCCTGGCGTTACCCAACTTAATCGCCTTGCAGCACATCCCCCTTTCGCCAGCTGGCGTAATAGCG
AAGAGGCCCGCACCGATCGCCCTTCCCAACAGTTGCGCAGCCTGAATGGCGAATGGG
[124 nt withheld, positions 9788-9911]
C
[91 nt withheld, positions 9913-10003]
A
[49 nt withheld, positions 10005-10053]
CCTTTGACGTTGGAGTCCACGTTCTTT
[37 nt withheld, positions 10081-10117]
ACCCTATCTCGGTCTATTCTTTTGATTTATAAGGGATTTTGCCGATTTCGGCCTATTGGTTAAAAAATGA
GCTGATTTAACAAAAATTTAACGCGAATTTTAACAAAATATTAACGCTTACAATTTAGGTGGCACTTTTC
GGGGAAATGTGCGCGGAACCCCTATTTGTTTATTTTTCTAAATACATTCAAATATGTATCCGCTCATGAG
ACAATAACCCTGATAAATGCTTCAATAATATTGAAAAAGGAAGAGTATGAGTATTCAACATTTCCGTGTC
GCCCTTATTCCCTTTTTTGCGGCATTTTGCCTTCCTGTTTTTGCTCACCCAGAAACGCTGGTGAAAGTAA
AAGATGCTGAAGATCAGTTGGGTGCACGAGTGGGTTACATCGAACTGGATCTCAACAGCGGTAAGATCCT
TGAGAGTTTTCGCCCCGAAGAACGTTTTCCAATGATGAGCACTTTTAAAGTTCTGCTATGTGGCGCGGTA
TTATCCCGTATTGACGCCGGGCAAGAGCAACTCGGTCGCCGCATACACTATTCTCAGAATGACTTGGTTG
AGTACTCACCAGTCACAGAAAAGCATCTTACGGATGGCATGACAGTAAGAGAATTATGCAGTGCTGCCAT
AACCATGAGTGATAACACTGCGGCCAACTTACTTCTGACAACGATCGGAGGACCGAAGGAGCTAACCGCT
TTTTTGCACAACATGGGGGATCATGTAACTCGCCTTGATCGTTGGGAACCGGAGCTGAATGAAGCCATAC
CAAACGACGAGCGTGACACCACGATGCCTGTAGCAATGGCAACAACGTTGCGCAAACTATTAACTGGCGA
ACTACTTACTCTAGCTTCCCGGCAACAATTAATAGACTGGATGGAGGCGGATAAAGTTGCAGGACCACTT
CTGCGCTCGGCCCTTCCGGCTGGCTGGTTTATTGCTGATAAATCTGGAGCCGGTGAGCGTGGGTCTCGCG
GTATCATTGCAGCACTGGGGCCAGATGGTAAGCCCTCCCGTATCGTAGTTATCTACACGACGGGGAGTCA
GGCAACTATGGATGAACGAAATAGACAGATCGCTGAGATAGGTGCCTCACTGATTAAGCATTGGTAACTG
TCAGACCAAGTTTACTCATATATACTTTAGATTGATTTAAAACTTCATTTTTAATTTAAAAGGATCTAGG
TGAAGATCCTTTTTGATAATCTCATGACCAAAATCCCTTAACGTGAGTTTTCGTTCCACTGAGCGTCAGA
CCCCGTAGAAAAGATCAAAGGATCTTCTTGAGATCCTTTTTTTCTGCGCGTAATCTGCTGCTTGCAAACA
AAAAAACCACCGCTACCAGCGGTGGTTTGTTTGCCGGATCAAGAGCTACCAACTCTTTTTCCGAAGGTAA
CTGGCTTCAGCAGAGCGCAGATACCAAATACTGTTCTTCTAGTGTAGCCGTAGTTAGGCCACCACTTCAA
GAACTCTGTAGCACCGCCTACATACCTCGCTCTGCTAATCCTGTTACCAGTGGCTGCTGCCAGTGGCGAT
AAGTCGTGTCTTACCGGGTTGGACTCAAGACGATAGTTACCGGATAAGGCGCAGCGGTCGGGCTGAACGG
GGGGTTCGTGCACACAGCCCAGCTTGGAGCGA
Features (pLannotate 1.2.2; 29 found; start..end, strand, type, name):
    417..509     +  CDS            lacI (fragment): lac repressor; lacI; The lac repressor binds to the lac operator to inhibit transcription in E. coli. This inhibition can be relieved by adding lactose or isopropyl-β-D-thiogalactopyranoside (IPTG).
    522..543     +  protein_bind   CAP binding site: CAP binding activates transcription in the presence of cAMP. E. coli catabolite activator protein
    558..588     +  promoter       lac promoter: promoter for the E. coli lac operon
    592..614     +  protein_bind   lac operator (fragment): The lac repressor binds to the lac operator to inhibit transcription in E. coli. This inhibition can be relieved by adding lactose or isopropyl-β-D-thiogalactopyranoside (IPTG). lac repressor encoded by lacI
    657..675     +  promoter       T3 promoter: promoter for bacteriophage T3 RNA polymerase
    703..929     +  promoter       RSV promoter: Rous sarcoma virus enhancer/promoter
    930..1110    +  LTR            5' LTR (truncated): truncated 5' long terminal repeat (LTR) from HIV-1
   1157..1282    +  misc_feature   HIV-1 Ψ: packaging signal of human immunodeficiency virus type 1
   1266..1629    +  CDS            HIV-1 gag (fragment): gag protein from human immunodeficiency virus 1; gag
   1775..2008    +  misc_feature   RRE: The Rev response element (RRE) of HIV-1 allows for Rev-dependent mRNA export from the nucleus to the cytoplasm.
   2104..2147    -  misc_RNA       tracrRNA (fragment): trans-activating CRISPR RNA for the Streptococcus pyogenes CRISPR/Cas9 system
   2519..2557    -  misc_RNA       tracrRNA (fragment): trans-activating CRISPR RNA for the Streptococcus pyogenes CRISPR/Cas9 system
   2610..2850    -  promoter       U6 promoter: RNA polymerase III promoter for human U6 snRNA
   2857..2974    +  misc_feature   cPPT/CTS: central polypurine tract and central termination sequence of HIV-1
   3043..3254    +  promoter       EF-1α core promoter: core promoter for human elongation factor EF-1α
   3358..4959    +  CDS            Cas9(N): N-terminal portion of Streptococcus pyogenes Cas9 (Zetsche et al., 2015)
   4960..7458    +  CDS            Cas9(C): C-terminal portion of Streptococcus pyogenes Cas9 (Zetsche et al., 2015)
   7579..8295    +  CDS            EGFP: EGFP is a basic (constitutively fluorescent) green fluorescent protein published in 1996, derived from Aequorea victoria. It is reported to be a rapidly-maturing weak dimer with moderate acid sensitivity.
   8314..8902    +  misc_feature   WPRE: woodchuck hepatitis virus posttranscriptional regulatory element
   8953..8972    +  misc_feature   cPPT/CTS (fragment): central polypurine tract and central termination sequence of HIV-1
   8974..9207    +  LTR            3' LTR (ΔU3): self-inactivating 3' long terminal repeat (LTR) from HIV-1
   9285..9406    +  polyA_signal   SV40 poly(A) signal: SV40 polyadenylation signal
   9446..9581    +  rep_origin     SV40 ori: SV40 origin of replication
   9602..9620    -  promoter       T7 promoter: promoter for bacteriophage T7 RNA polymerase
   9628..9783    +  CDS            lacZα (fragment): LacZα fragment of β-galactosidase; lacZ fragment
   9788..10216   +  rep_origin     f1 ori (sequence partly withheld): f1 bacteriophage origin of replication; arrow indicates direction of (+) strand synthesis
  10269..10373   +  promoter       AmpR promoter: bla
  10374..11234   +  CDS            AmpR: β-lactamase; bla; confers resistance to ampicillin, carbenicillin, and related antibiotics
  11405..234     +  rep_origin     ori (across the origin): high-copy-number ColE1/pMB1/pBR322/pUC origin of replication
