[The description below was written by a language model from this plasmid's Addgene catalogue record and pLannotate feature annotations shown in this document.]
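Description:
OR6K6_Deletion_gRNA3 is an all-in-one, third-generation lentiviral CRISPR plasmid built on the Lenti-Cas9-gRNA-GFP backbone and designed to delete the human olfactory receptor gene OR6K6 using a pair of guide RNAs. In bacteria it is maintained through a high-copy ColE1/pUC-type origin and selected with ampicillin via the AmpR (β-lactamase) cassette. An f1 origin, an SV40 origin and poly(A) signal, and remnants of lac/T3/T7 cloning-vector sequence are also present in the roughly 11.8 kb sequence.

The lentiviral portion has an RSV promoter driving a truncated HIV-1 5' LTR, which makes genomic RNA production Tat-independent. This is followed by the Ψ packaging signal with a partial gag sequence, the RRE for Rev-dependent export, cPPT/CTS, a WPRE, and a self-inactivating ΔU3 3' LTR. Between the LTRs, the guide cassette lies in reverse orientation relative to the viral transcript. The annotation shows one human U6 Pol III promoter and two tracrRNA scaffold fragments, consistent with two guides, but it does not identify the promoter or other element that drives or separates the second guide.

Downstream, an EF-1α core promoter drives Streptococcus pyogenes Cas9, annotated as contiguous N- and C-terminal portions that together make up the full coding sequence, followed by EGFP. The link between Cas9 and EGFP is not annotated. EGFP is the only mammalian marker, allowing transduced or transfected cells to be identified or sorted by fluorescence. Two simultaneous cuts are intended to excise the intervening OR6K6 segment. The record does not state why this locus was chosen.
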