Addgene plasmid #195197: OR6K6_Deletion_gRNA3
Purpose: dual gRNAs for deletion of OR6K6 in a third generation Cas9 backbone with GFP
Depositing lab: Jason Sheltzer. Depositing organization: Yale University. Publication: Oncogene-like addiction to aneuploidy in human cancers. Girish V, Lakhani AA, Thompson SL, Scaduto CM, Brown LM, Hagenson RA, Sausville EL, Mendelson BE, Kandikuppa PK, Lukow DA, Yuan ML, Stevens EC, Lee SN, Schukken KM, Akalu SM, Vasudevan A, Zou C, Salovska B, Li W, Smith JC, Taylor AM, Martienssen RA, Liu Y, Sun R, Sheltzer JM. Science. 2023 Jul 6:eadg4521. doi: 10.1126/science.adg4521. PubMed 37410869.
Backbone
  Vector backbone: Lenti-Cas9-gRNA-GFP
  Vector type: Mammalian Expression
  Selectable markers: EGFP
Growth in bacteria
  Bacterial resistance: Ampicillin, 100 μg/mL
  Growth temperature: 37°C
  Growth strain: NEB Stable
  Copy number: High Copy
Gene/Insert
  Gene/Insert name: OR6K6 dual gRNA
  gRNA/shRNA sequence: GCGGAATCCTAATGACCAGG ; ATGATGCCACAATCACGTGA
  Species: H. sapiens (human)
  Entrez Gene: OR6K6 (a.k.a. OR1-21)
  Cloning method: Restriction Enzyme; 5′ cloning site Unknown (unknown if destroyed)
Terms and licenses: Academic/Nonprofit Terms; Industry Terms: Not Available to Industry
Depositor comments: Please visit https://doi.org/10.1101/2023.01.09.523344 for bioRxiv preprint.
How to cite: OR6K6_Deletion_gRNA3 was a gift from Jason Sheltzer (Addgene plasmid # 195197 ; http://n2t.net/addgene:195197 ; RRID:Addgene_195197)
